>Addgene plasmid #99073 | pRRG227-Wnt1 | addgene full sequence | sequence record 191871 | Addgene NGS Result
GGATCTTCTTGAGATCCTTTTTTTCTGCGCGTAATCTGCTGCTTGCAAACAAAAAAACCACCGCTACCAG
CGGTGGTTTGTTTGCCGGATCAAGAGCTACCAACTCTTTTTCCGAAGGTAACTGGCTTCAGCAGAGCGCA
GATACCAAATACTGTTCTTCTAGTGTAGCCGTAGTTAGGCCACCACTTCAAGAACTCTGTAGCACCGCCT
ACATACCTCGCTCTGCTAATCCTGTTACCAGTGGCTGCTGCCAGTGGCGATAAGTCGTGTCTTACCGGGT
TGGACTCAAGACGATAGTTACCGGATAAGGCGCAGCGGTCGGGCTGAACGGGGGGTTCGTGCACACAGCC
CAGCTTGGAGCGAACGACCTACACCGAACTGAGATACCTACAGCGTGAGCTATGAGAAAGCGCCACGCTT
CCCGAAGGGAGAAAGGCGGACAGGTATCCGGTAAGCGGCAGGGTCGGAACAGGAGAGCGCACGAGGGAGC
TTCCAGGGGGAAACGCCTGGTATCTTTATAGTCCTGTCGGGTTTCGCCACCTCTGACTTGAGCGTCGATT
TTTGTGATGCTCGTCAGGGGGGCGGAGCCTATGGAAAAACGCCAGCAACGCGGCCTTTTTACGGTTCCTG
GCCTTTTGCTGGCCTTTTGCTCACATGTTCTTTCCTGCGTTATCCCCTGATTCTGTGGATAACCGTATTA
CCGCCTTTGAGTGAGCTGATACCGCTCGCCGCAGCCGAACGACCGAGCGCAGCGAGTCAGTGAGCGAGGA
AGCACGCGTCAAAAAACCCCTCAAGACCCGTTTAGAGGCCCCAAGGGGTTATGCTAGGCGCGCCGGATCC
TAATACGACTCACTATAGGGAGATTTAGGTGACACTATAGAAGTGACCTTTGTGGCAAATTTTGGTCGTA
CAAGATCCACTTGTGCCCTGGCATACACACTTCACGTTCATACTTTTGACTGCAACTCTTCTACCCGTTC
CCGTGTTGTGAAGGTTCATTAATGTCTTTTTATTCCAATCTGGAATGTCTGGATCAAACATTTTTCTCGC
AAATCTTCGACCGAATTGTACGTTGTCGTCACATCCTTGCCAAATCCAGTTGGTTTGAGATATCCGTCCT
TTATTATTGCACGGACAGTGTGATAACTTAAACGAACAAGCCTCAGCGACAGTTTGAGCGACACTAGCAC
TAAGCATCGCATAAATGAAAGCGGTTTCGGGAAATCCTTTGAGCATAATGTCACCAAAAAGTAAGGCGGA
TGGATTATTCAAATTCGGTGTCGGACAGTTCCAGCGATGATAAGGTCTCCCTTTAGTGAGGGTTAATTCT
CCCTATAGTGAGTCGTATTAGGATCCGGCGCGCCTAGCATAACCCCTTGGGGCCTCTAAACGGGTCTTGA
GGGGTTTTTTGACGCGTCGATTTCGGCCTATTGGTTAAAAAATGAGCTGATTTAACAAAAATTTAACGCG
AATTTTAACAAAATTCAGGGCGCAAGGGCTGCTAAAGGAAGCGGAACACGTAGAAAGCCAGTCCGCAGAA
ACGGTGCTGACCCCGGATGAATGTCAGCTACTGGGCTATCTGGACAAGGGAAAACGCAAGCGCAAAGAGA
AAGCAGGTAGCTTGCAGTGGGCTTACATGGCGATAGCTAGACTGGGCGGTTTTATGGACAGCAAGCGAAC
CGGAATTGCCAGCTGGGGCGCCCTCTGGTAAGGTTGGGAAGCCCTGCAAAGTAAACTGGATGGCTTTCTT
GCCGCCAATGATCTGATGGCGCAGGGGATCAAGATCTGATCAAGAGACAGGATGAGGATCGTTTCGCATG
ATTGAACAAGATGGATTGCACGCAGGTTCTCCGGCCGCTTGGGTGGAGAGGCTATTCGGCTATGACTGGG
CACAACAGACAATCGGCTGCTCTGATGCCGCCGTGTTCCGGCTGTCAGCGCAGGGGCGCCCGGTTCTTTT
TGTCAAGACCGACCTGTCCGGTGCCCTGAATGAACTGCAGGACGAGGCAGCGCGGCTATCGTGGCTGGCC
ACGACGGGCGTTCCTTGCGCAGCTGTGCTCGACGTTGTCACTGAAGCGGGAAGGGACTGGCTGCTATTGG
GCGAAGTGCCGGGGCAGGATCTCCTGTCATCCCACCTTGCTCCTGCCGAGAAAGTATCCATCATGGCTGA
TGCAATGCGGCGGCTGCATACGCTTGATCCGGCTACCTGCCCATTCGACCACCAAGCGAAACATCGCATC
GAGCGAGCACGTACTCGGATGGAAGCCGGTCTTGTCGATCAGGATGATCTGGACGAAGAGCATCAGGGGC
TCGCGCCAGCCGAACTGTTCGCCAGGCTCAAGGCGCGCATGCCCGACGGCGAGGATCTCGTCGTGACCCA
TGGCGATGCCTGCTTGCCGAATATCATGGTGGAAAATGGCCGCTTTTCTGGATTCATCGACTGTGGCCGG
CTGGGTGTGGCGGACCGCTATCAGGACATAGCGTTGGCTACCCGTGATATTGCTGAAGAGCTTGGCGGCG
AATGGGCTGACCGCTTCCTCGTGCTTTACGGTATCGCCGCTCCCGATTCGCAGCGCATCGCCTTCTATCG
CCTTCTTGACGAGTTCTTCTGAATTGAAAAAGGAAGAGTATGAGTATTCAACATTTCCGTGTCGCCCTTA
TTCCCTTTTTTGCGGCATTTTGCCTTCCTGTTTTTGCTCACCCAGAAACGCTGGTGAAAGTAAAAGATGC
TGAAGATCAGTTGGGTGCACGAGTGGGTTACATCGAACTGGATCTCAACAGCGGTAAGATCCTTGAGAGT
TTTCGCCCCGAAGAACGTTTTCCAATGATGAGCACTTTTAAAGTTCTGCTATGTGGCGCGGTATTATCCC
GTATTGACGCCGGGCAAGAGCAACTCGGTCGCCGCATACACTATTCTCAGAATGACTTGGTTGAGTACTC
ACCAGTCACAGAAAAGCATCTTACGGATGGCATGACAGTAAGAGAATTATGCAGTGCTGCCATAACCATG
AGTGATAACACTGCGGCCAACTTACTTCTGACAACGATCGGAGGACCGAAGGAGCTAACCGCTTTTTTGC
ACAACATGGGGGATCATGTAACTCGCCTTGATCGTTGGGAACCGGAGCTGAATGAAGCCATACCAAACGA
CGAGCGTGACACCACGATGCCTGTAGCAATGGCAACAACGTTGCGCAAACTATTAACTGGCGAACTACTT
ACTCTAGCTTCCCGGCAACAATTAATAGACTGGATGGAGGCGGATAAAGTTGCAGGACCACTTCTGCGCT
CGGCCCTTCCGGCTGGCTGGTTTATTGCTGATAAATCTGGAGCCGGTGAGCGTGGGTCTCGCGGTATCAT
TGCAGCACTGGGGCCAGATGGTAAGCCCTCCCGTATCGTAGTTATCTACACGACGGGGAGCCAGGCAACT
ATGGATGAACGAAATAGACAGATCGCTGAGATAGGTGCCTCACTGATTAAGCATTGGTAACTGTCAGACC
AAGTTTACTCATATATACTTTAGATTGATTTAAAACTTCATTTTTAATTTAAAAGGATCTAGGTGAAGAT
CCTTTTTGATAATCTCATGACCAAAATCCCTTAACGTGAGTTTTCGTTCCACTGAGCGTCAGACCCCGTA
GAAAAGATCAAA
Features (pLannotate 1.2.2; 12 found; start..end, strand, type, name):
      9..597     +  rep_origin     ori: high-copy-number ColE1/pMB1/pBR322/pUC origin of replication
    780..827     -  terminator     T7 terminator: transcription terminator for bacteriophage T7 RNA polymerase
    841..859     +  promoter       T7 promoter: promoter for bacteriophage T7 RNA polymerase
    863..881     +  promoter       SP6 promoter: promoter for bacteriophage SP6 RNA polymerase
   1310..1328    -  promoter       T3 promoter: promoter for bacteriophage T3 RNA polymerase
   1332..1350    -  promoter       T7 promoter: promoter for bacteriophage T7 RNA polymerase
   1364..1411    +  terminator     T7 terminator: transcription terminator for bacteriophage T7 RNA polymerase
   1418..1484    +  rep_origin     M13 ori (fragment): M13 bacteriophage origin of replication; arrow indicates direction of (+) strand synthesis
   1487..1786    +  CDS            tnpA (fragment): TN5P_ECOLX - Also known as tnp. Experimental evidence at protein level: Swiss-Prot protein existence level 1. Mediates transposition of transposon Tn5 by a 'cut and paste' mechanism. First, the monomeric transposase binds the 19 bp inverted DNA repeats flanking the transposon. Then, dimerization of the DNA- bound transposase creates a synaptic DNA complex. After nicking of the first DNA strand, excision of the transposon proceeds through a series of intermediates. The transposase then mediates the insertion of the transposon at a new site by strand transfer. The activity of the wild- type tran
   1818..2609    +  CDS            neo: KKA2_KLEPN - Also known as kan, nptII. Experimental evidence at protein level: Swiss-Prot protein existence level 1. Resistance to kanamycin, neomycin, paromomycin, ribostamycin, butirosin and gentamicin B. From Klebsiella pneumoniae.
   2613..2629    +  promoter       AmpR promoter (fragment): bla
   2630..3490    +  CDS            AmpR: β-lactamase; bla; confers resistance to ampicillin, carbenicillin, and related antibiotics
