[The description below was written by a language model from this plasmid's Addgene catalogue record and pLannotate feature annotations shown in this document.]
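Description:
pRRG227-Wnt1 is a small bacterial plasmid (about 3.65 kb as sequenced) built on pJC53.2, a T/A cloning vector designed for in vitro synthesis of double-stranded RNA and of sense or antisense riboprobes. It carries a 411 bp fragment of the Schmidtea mediterranea Wnt1 gene (also called WntP-1), inserted at Eam1105I-generated overhang sites that were destroyed during cloning. The plasmid is propagated in E. coli from a high-copy ColE1/pUC-type origin and is selected with both ampicillin and kanamycin, consistent with the annotated β-lactamase (AmpR) and neo/nptII coding sequences. Short fragments of an M13 origin and of the Tn5 transposase gene are also annotated; these appear to be remnants of the backbone's construction rather than functional parts.

The working part of the construct is a symmetrical arrangement of phage promoters around the insert. On one side sit a T7 promoter followed by an SP6 promoter, and on the other side, in the opposite orientation, a T7 promoter followed by a T3 promoter, so that all four point inward toward the cloned fragment. T7 terminators lie outside each promoter pair, positioned to stop transcripts that have read through the insert from the opposite T7 promoter. Transcription with T7 RNA polymerase therefore produces both strands at once, which can anneal into dsRNA for RNA interference, whereas SP6 or T3 polymerase transcribes only one strand each, giving strand-specific probes. The record does not state the insert's orientation, so which polymerase yields the antisense probe is not specified. The plasmid is intended for knockdown and in situ hybridization detection of Wnt1 in planarians, and it was deposited in connection with a study of head regeneration.
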