Addgene plasmid #99073: pRRG227-Wnt1
Purpose: dsRNA and riboprobe synthesis for Schmidtea mediterranea Wnt1 (also known as WntP-1)
Depositing lab: Phillip Newmark. Depositing organization: University of Illinois at Urbana-Champaign. Publication: Follistatin antagonizes activin signaling and acts with notum to direct planarian head regeneration. Roberts-Galbraith RH, Newmark PA. Proc Natl Acad Sci U S A. 2013 Jan 22;110(4):1363-8. doi: 10.1073/pnas.1214053110. Epub 2013 Jan 7. PubMed 23297191.
Backbone
  Vector backbone: pJC53.2
  Backbone manufacturer: Phillip Newmark (Addgene plasmid # 26536)
  Backbone size w/o insert (bp): 3240
  Vector type: T/A Cloning Vector for dsRNA generation and the generation of sense and anti-sense probes
Growth in bacteria
  Bacterial resistance: Ampicillin and Kanamycin, 100 & 50 μg/mL
  Growth temperature: 37°C
  Growth strain: DH5alpha
  Copy number: High Copy
Gene/Insert
  Gene/Insert name: Wnt1 (also known as WntP-1) in situ probe (alt names: EU296630.1 (Genbank); dd_Smed_v6_28398_0_1)
  Species: Schmidtea mediterranea
  Insert size (bp): 411
  Cloning method: Restriction Enzyme; 5′ cloning site Eam1105I (destroyed during cloning); 3′ cloning site Eam1105I (destroyed during cloning)
  Sequencing primers: 5′ T3; 3′ Sp6
Terms and licenses: Academic/Nonprofit Terms; Industry Terms: Not Available to Industry
Depositor comments: Cloning primers: F-AATCATCGCTGGAACTGTCC, R-TGTGGCAAATTTTGGTCGTA
How to cite: pRRG227-Wnt1 was a gift from Phillip Newmark (Addgene plasmid # 99073 ; http://n2t.net/addgene:99073 ; RRID:Addgene_99073)
